>Addgene plasmid #62352 | p28BIOH-LIC | depositor full sequence | sequence record 102272 | p28BIOH-LIC sequence 7373 bps
TGGCGAATGGG
[124 nt withheld, positions 12-135]
C
[91 nt withheld, positions 137-227]
A
[49 nt withheld, positions 229-277]
CCTTTGACGTTGGAGTCCACGTTCTTT
[37 nt withheld, positions 305-341]
ACCCTATCTCGGTCTATTCTTTTGATTTATAAGGGATTTTGCCGATTTCGGCCTATTGGTTAAAAAATGA
GCTGATTTAACAAAAATTTAACGCGAATTTTAACAAAATATTAACGTTTACAATTTCAGGTGGCACTTTT
CGGGGAAATGTGCGCGGAACCCCTATTTGTTTATTTTTCTAAATACATTCAAATATGTATCCGCTCATGA
ATTAATTCTTAGAAAAACTCATCGAGCATCAAATGAAACTGCAATTTATTCATATCAGGATTATCAATAC
CATATTTTTGAAAAAGCCGTTTCTGTAATGAAGGAGAAAACTCACCGAGGCAGTTCCATAGGATGGCAAG
ATCCTGGTATCGGTCTGCGATTCCGACTCGTCCAACATCAATACAACCTATTAATTTCCCCTCGTCAAAA
ATAAGGTTATCAAGTGAGAAATCACCATGAGTGACGACTGAATCCGGTGAGAATGGCAAAAGTTTATGCA
TTTCTTTCCAGACTTGTTCAACAGGCCAGCCATTACGCTCGTCATCAAAATCACTCGCATCAACCAAACC
GTTATTCATTCGTGATTGCGCCTGAGCGAGACGAAATACGCGATCGCTGTTAAAAGGACAATTACAAACA
GGAATCGAATGCAACCGGCGCAGGAACACTGCCAGCGCATCAACAATATTTTCACCTGAATCAGGATATT
CTTCTAATACCTGGAATGCTGTTTTCCCGGGGATCGCAGTGGTGAGTAACCATGCATCATCAGGAGTACG
GATAAAATGCTTGATGGTCGGAAGAGGCATAAATTCCGTCAGCCAGTTTAGTCTGACCATCTCATCTGTA
ACATCATTGGCAACGCTACCTTTGCCATGTTTCAGAAACAACTCTGGCGCATCGGGCTTCCCATACAATC
GATAGATTGTCGCACCTGATTGCCCGACATTATCGCGAGCCCATTTATACCCATATAAATCAGCATCCAT
GTTGGAATTTAATCGCGGCCTAGAGCAAGACGTTTCCCGTTGAATATGGCTCATAACACCCCTTGTATTA
CTGTTTATGTAAGCAGACAGTTTTATTGTTCATGACCAAAATCCCTTAACGTGAGTTTTCGTTCCACTGA
GCGTCAGACCCCGTAGAAAAGATCAAAGGATCTTCTTGAGATCCTTTTTTTCTGCGCGTAATCTGCTGCT
TGCAAACAAAAAAACCACCGCTACCAGCGGTGGTTTGTTTGCCGGATCAAGAGCTACCAACTCTTTTTCC
GAAGGTAACTGGCTTCAGCAGAGCGCAGATACCAAATACTGTCCTTCTAGTGTAGCCGTAGTTAGGCCAC
CACTTCAAGAACTCTGTAGCACCGCCTACATACCTCGCTCTGCTAATCCTGTTACCAGTGGCTGCTGCCA
GTGGCGATAAGTCGTGTCTTACCGGGTTGGACTCAAGACGATAGTTACCGGATAAGGCGCAGCGGTCGGG
CTGAACGGGGGGTTCGTGCACACAGCCCAGCTTGGAGCGAACGACCTACACCGAACTGAGATACCTACAG
CGTGAGCTATGAGAAAGCGCCACGCTTCCCGAAGGGAGAAAGGCGGACAGGTATCCGGTAAGCGGCAGGG
TCGGAACAGGAGAGCGCACGAGGGAGCTTCCAGGGGGAAACGCCTGGTATCTTTATAGTCCTGTCGGGTT
TCGCCACCTCTGACTTGAGCGTCGATTTTTGTGATGCTCGTCAGGGGGGCGGAGCCTATGGAAAAACGCC
AGCAACGCGGCCTTTTTACGGTTCCTGGCCTTTTGCTGGCCTTTTGCTCACATGTTCTTTCCTGCGTTAT
CCCCTGATTCTGTGGATAACCGTATTACCGCCTTTGAGTGAGCTGATACCGCTCGCCGCAGCCGAACGAC
CGAGCGCAGCGAGTCAGTGAGCGAGGAAGCGGAAGAGCGCCTGATGCGGTATTTTCTCCTTACGCATCTG
TGCGGTATTTCACACCGCATATATGGTGCACTCTCAGTACAATCTGCTCTGATGCCGCATAGTTAAGCCA
GTATACACTCCGCTATCGCTACGTGACTGGGTCATGGCTGCGCCCCGACACCCGCCAACACCCGCTGACG
CGCCCTGACGGGCTTGTCTGCTCCCGGCATCCGCTTACAGACAAGCTGTGACCGTCTCCGGGAGCTGCAT
GTGTCAGAGGTTTTCACCGTCATCACCGAAACGCGCGAGGCAGCTGCGGTAAAGCTCATCAGCGTGGTCG
TGAAGCGATTCACAGATGTCTGCCTGTTCATCCGCGTCCAGCTCGTTGAGTTTCTCCAGAAGCGTTAATG
TCTGGCTTCTGATAAAGCGGGCCATGTTAAGGGCGGTTTTTTCCTGTTTGGTCACTGATGCCTCCGTGTA
AGGGGGATTTCTGTTCATGGGGGTAATGATACCGATGAAACGAGAGAGGATGCTCACGATACGGGTTACT
GATGATGAACATGCCCGGTTACTGGAACGTTGTGAGGGTAAACAACTGGCGGTATGGATGCGGCGGGACC
AGAGAAAAATCACTCAGGGTCAATGCCAGCGCTTCGTTAATACAGATGTAGGTGTTCCACAGGGTAGCCA
GCAGCATCCTGCGATGCAGATCCGGAACATAATGGTGCAGGGCGCTGACTTCCGCGTTTCCAGACTTTAC
GAAACACGGAAACCGAAGACCATTCATGTTGTTGCTCAGGTCGCAGACGTTTTGCAGCAGCAGTCGCTTC
ACGTTCGCTCGCGTATCGGTGATTCATTCTGCTAACCAGTAAGGCAACCCCGCCAGCCTAGCCGGGTCCT
CAACGACAGGAGCACGATCATGCGCACCCGTGGGGCCGCCATGCCGGCGATAATGGCCTGCTTCTCGCCG
AAACGTTTGGTGGCGGGACCAGTGACGAAGGCTTGAGCGAGGGCGTGCAAGATTCCGAATACCGCAAGCG
ACAGGCCGATCATCGTCGCGCTCCAGCGAAAGCGGTCCTCGCCGAAAATGACCCAGAGCGCTGCCGGCAC
CTGTCCTACGAGTTGCATGATAAAGAAGACAGTCATAAGTGCGGCGACGATAGTCATGCCCCGCGCCCAC
CGGAAGGAGCTGACTGGGTTGAAGGCTCTCAAGGGCATCGGTCGAGATCCCGGTGCCTAATGAGTGAGCT
AACTTACATTAATTGCGTTGCGCTCACTGCCCGCTTTCCAGTCGGGAAACCTGTCGTGCCAGCTGCATTA
ATGAATCGGCCAACGCGCGGGGAGAGGCGGTTTGCGTATTGGGCGCCAGGGTGGTTTTTCTTTTCACCAG
TGAGACGGGCAACAGCTGATTGCCCTTCACCGCCTGGCCCTGAGAGAGTTGCAGCAAGCGGTCCACGCTG
GTTTGCCCCAGCAGGCGAAAATCCTGTTTGATGGTGGTTAACGGCGGGATATAACATGAGCTGTCTTCGG
TATCGTCGTATCCCACTACCGAGATATCCGCACCAACGCGCAGCCCGGACTCGGTAATGGCGCGCATTGC
GCCCAGCGCCATCTGATCGTTGGCAACCAGCATCGCAGTGGGAACGATGCCCTCATTCAGCATTTGCATG
GTTTGTTGAAAACCGGACATGGCACTCCAGTCGCCTTCCCGTTCCGCTATCGGCTGAATTTGATTGCGAG
TGAGATATTTATGCCAGCCAGCCAGACGCAGACGCGCCGAGACAGAACTTAATGGGCCCGCTAACAGCGC
GATTTGCTGGTGACCCAATGCGACCAGATGCTCCACGCCCAGTCGCGTACCGTCTTCATGGGAGAAAATA
ATACTGTTGATGGGTGTCTGGTCAGAGACATCAAGAAATAACGCCGGAACATTAGTGCAGGCAGCTTCCA
CAGCAATGGCATCCTGGTCATCCAGCGGATAGTTAATGATCAGCCCACTGACGCGTTGCGCGAGAAGATT
GTGCACCGCCGCTTTACAGGCTTCGACGCCGCTTCGTTCTACCATCGACACCACCACGCTGGCACCCAGT
TGATCGGCGCGAGATTTAATCGCCGCGACAATTTGCGACGGCGCGTGCAGGGCCAGACTGGAGGTGGCAA
CGCCAATCAGCAACGACTGTTTGCCCGCCAGTTGTTGTGCCACGCGGTTGGGAATGTAATTCAGCTCCGC
CATCGCCGCTTCCACTTTTTCCCGCGTTTTCGCAGAAACGTGGCTGGCCTGGTTCACCACGCGGGAAACG
GTCTGATAAGAGACACCGGCATACTCTGCGACATCGTATAACGTTACTGGTTTCACATTCACCACCCTGA
ATTGACTCTCTTCCGGGCGCTATCATGCCATACCGCGAAAGGTTTTGCGCCATTCGATGGTGTCCGGGAT
CTCGACGCTCTCCCTTATGCGACTCCTGCATTAGGAAGCAGCCCAGTAGTAGGTTGAGGCCGTTGAGCAC
CGCCGCCGCAAGGAATGGTGCATGCAAGGAGATGGCGCCCAACAGTCCCCCGGCCACGGGGCCTGCCACC
ATACCCACGCCGAAACAAGCGCTCATGAGCCCGAAGTGGCGAGCCCGATCTTCCCCATCGGTGATGTCGG
CGATATAGGCGCCAGCAACCGCACCTGTGGCGCCGGTGATGCCGGCCACGATGCGTCCGGCGTAGAGGAT
CGAGATCTCGATCCCGCGAAATTAATACGACTCACTATAGGGGAATTGTGAGCGGATAACAATTCCCCTC
TAGAAATAATTTTGTTTAACTTTAAGAAGGAGATATACCATGAGCGGCCTGAACGATATTTTTGAAGCGC
AGAAAATTGAATGGCATGAAGGCAGCGCTGGAGGTTCAGGTATTATGAGTTCTCCTCCTGAAAGATCCAT
AACTTCGTATAGCATACATTATACGAAGTTATGCGGCCGCGACGTCCACATATACCTGCCGTTCACTATT
ATTTAGTGAAATGAGATATTATGATATTTTCTGAATTGTGATTAAAAAGGCAACTTTATGCCCATGCAAC
AGAAACTATAAAAAATACAGAGAATGAAAAGAAACAGATAGATTTTTTAGTTCTTTAGGCCCGTAGTCTG
CAAATCCTTTTATGATTTTCTATCAAACAAAAGAGGAAAATAGACCAGTTGCAATCCAAACGAGAGTCTA
ATAGAATGAGGTCGAAAAGTAAATCGCGCGGGTTTGTTACTGATAAAGCAGGCAAGACCTAAAATGTGTA
AAGGGCAAAGTGTATACTTTGGCGTCACCCCTTACATATTTTAGGTCTTTTTTTATTGTGCGTAACTAAC
TTGCCATCTTCAAACAGGAGGGCTGGAAGAAGCAGACCGCTAACACAGTACATAAAAAAGGAGACATGAA
CGATGAACATCAAAAAGTTTGCAAAACAAGCAACAGTATTAACCTTTACTACCGCACTGCTGGCAGGAGG
CGCAACTCAAGCGTTTGCGAAAGAAACGAACCAAAAGCCATATAAGGAAACATACGGCATTTCCCATATT
ACACGCCATGATATGCTGCAAATCCCTGAACAGCAAAAAAATGAAAAATATCAAGTTCCTGAGTTCGATT
CGTCCACAATTAAAAATATCTCTTCTGCAAAAGGCCTGGACGTTTGGGACAGCTGGCCATTACAAAACGC
TGACGGCACTGTCGCAAACTATCACGGCTACCACATCGTCTTTGCATTAGCCGGAGATCCTAAAAATGCG
GATGACACATCGATTTACATGTTCTATCAAAAAGTCGGCGAAACTTCTATTGACAGCTGGAAAAACGCTG
GCCGCGTCTTTAAAGACAGCGACAAATTCGATGCAAATGATTCTATCCTAAAAGACCAAACACAAGAATG
GTCAGGTTCAGCCACATTTACATCTGACGGAAAAATCCGTTTATTCTACACTGATTTCTCCGGTAAACAT
TACGGCAAACAAACACTGACAACTGCACAAGTTAACGTATCAGCATCAGACAGCTCTTTGAACATCAACG
GTGTAGAGGATTATAAATCAATCTTTGACGGTGACGGAAAAACGTATCAAAATGTACAGCAGTTCATCGA
TGAAGGCAACTACAGCTCAGGCGACAACCATACGCTGAGAGATCCTCACTACGTAGAAGATAAAGGCCAC
AAATACTTAGTATTTGAAGCAAACACTGGAACTGAAGATGGCTACCAAGGCGAAGAATCTTTATTTAACA
AAGCATACTATGGCAAAAGCACATCATTCTTCCGTCAAGAAAGTCAAAAACTTCTGCAAAGCGATAAAAA
ACGCACGGCTGAGTTAGCAAACGGCGCTCTCGGTATGATTGAGCTAAACGATGATTACACACTGAAAAAA
GTGATGAAACCGCTGATTGCATCTAACACAGTAACAGATGAAATTGAACGCGCGAACGTCTTTAAAATGA
ACGGCAAATGGTACCTGTTCACTGACTCCCGCGGATCAAAAATGACGATTGACGGCATTACGTCTAACGA
TATTTACATGCTTGGTTATGTTTCTAATTCTTTAACTGGCCCATACAAGCCGCTGAACAAAACTGGCCTT
GTGTTAAAAATGGATCTTGATCCTAACGATGTAACCTTTACTTACTCACACTTCGCTGTACCTCAAGCGA
AAGGAAACAATGTCGTGATTACAAGCTATATGACAAACAGAGGATTCTACGCAGACAAACAATCAACGTT
TGCGCCTAGCTTCCTGCTGAACATCAAAGGCAAGAAAACATCTGTTGTCAAAGACAGCATCCTTGAACAA
GGACAATTAACAGTTAACAAATAAAAACGCAAAAGAAAATGCCGATATCCTATTGGCATTGACGTCAGGT
GGCACTTTTCGAGGAGATCATGCACAGGTGGAAGTGGTCATCACCACCATCATCACTGATGACGAAGCTT
GCGGCCGCACTCGAGCACCACCACCACCACCACTGAGATCCGGCTGCTAACAAAGCCCGAAAGGAAGCTG
AGTTGGCTGCTGCCACCGCTGAGCAATAACTAGCATAACCCCTTGGGGCCTCTAAACGGGTCTTGAGGGG
TTTTTTGCTGAAAGGAGGAACTATATCCGGAT
Features (pLannotate 1.2.2; 21 found; start..end, strand, type, name):
     12..467     +  rep_origin     f1 ori (sequence partly withheld): f1 bacteriophage origin of replication; arrow indicates direction of (+) strand synthesis
    494..551     +  promoter       AmpR promoter (fragment): bla
    560..1375    -  CDS            KanR: aminoglycoside phosphotransferase; aph(3')-Ia; confers resistance to kanamycin in bacteria or G418 (Geneticin®) in eukaryotes
   1497..2085    +  rep_origin     ori: high-copy-number ColE1/pMB1/pBR322/pUC origin of replication
   2271..2413    -  misc_feature   bom: basis of mobility region from pBR322
   2515..2706    -  CDS            rop: Rop protein, which maintains plasmids at low copy number; rop
   2723..3103    +  CDS            YPB1_ECOLX: Protein predicted: Swiss-Prot protein existence level 4. From Escherichia coli.
   3175..3466    -  CDS            TcR (fragment): tetracycline efflux protein; tet; confers resistance to tetracycline
   3481..3502    -  protein_bind   CAP binding site: CAP binding activates transcription in the presence of cAMP. E. coli catabolite activator protein
   3515..4597    -  CDS            lacI: lac repressor; lacI; The lac repressor binds to the lac operator to inhibit transcription in E. coli. This inhibition can be relieved by adding lactose or isopropyl-β-D-thiogalactopyranoside (IPTG).
   4598..4675    -  promoter       lacI promoter: lacI
   4683..4962    -  CDS            TcR (fragment): tetracycline efflux protein; tet; confers resistance to tetracycline
   4984..5002    +  promoter       T7 promoter: promoter for bacteriophage T7 RNA polymerase
   5003..5027    +  protein_bind   lac operator: The lac repressor binds to the lac operator to inhibit transcription in E. coli. This inhibition can be relieved by adding lactose or isopropyl-β-D-thiogalactopyranoside (IPTG). lac repressor encoded by lacI
   5042..5064    +  RBS            RBS: efficient ribosome binding site from bacteriophage T7 gene 10 (Olins and Rangwala, 1989)
   5170..5203    +  protein_bind   loxP: Cre-mediated recombination occurs in the 8-bp core sequence (GCATACAT). Cre recombinase
   5218..5663    +  promoter       sacB promoter: sacR; sacB promoter and control region
   5664..7082    +  CDS            sacB: SACB_BACSU - Experimental evidence at protein level: Swiss-Prot protein existence level 1. From Bacillus subtilis (strain 168).
   7217..7234    +  CDS            9xHis (fragment): 9xHis affinity tag
   7244..7293    +  CDS            SET1 (fragment): solubility-enhancement tag derived from T7 phage gene 10B
   7301..7348    +  terminator     T7 terminator: transcription terminator for bacteriophage T7 RNA polymerase
