[The description below was written by a language model from this plasmid's Addgene catalogue record and pLannotate feature annotations shown in this document.]
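Description:
p28BIOH-LIC is an empty bacterial expression backbone derived from pET28a and adapted for ligation-independent cloning (LIC). It produces recombinant proteins in E. coli with an N-terminal AviTag and a C-terminal hexahistidine tag. The 7,373 bp plasmid carries a kanamycin resistance gene (aminoglycoside phosphotransferase) for selection. It replicates from a ColE1/pBR322-type origin accompanied by the bom region and the rop gene, consistent with its low-copy listing. An f1 phage origin is also present, along with short remnants of a tetracycline resistance gene that are not functional markers.

Expression is driven by a T7 promoter followed immediately by a lac operator and the T7 gene 10 ribosome binding site, with a T7 terminator downstream. The plasmid-borne lacI gene supplies repressor, so transcription stays off until it is induced with IPTG in a host that provides T7 RNA polymerase. Between the translation start region and the C-terminal His tag, the feature table shows a loxP site followed by the Bacillus subtilis sacB gene with its own promoter. In LIC vectors of this type, such a cassette generally acts as a stuffer that the insert replaces. Because sacB makes cells sensitive to sucrose, it allows counter-selection against uncut or non-recombinant vector, although the record does not state this role explicitly. The annotation software did not detect the AviTag itself, and it labels the histidine tag as a fragment of a longer His tag. The AviTag is a short peptide substrate for the biotin ligase BirA, so inserted proteins can be site-specifically biotinylated for immobilisation or detection and purified by metal-affinity chromatography through the His tag.
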