Addgene plasmid #62352: p28BIOH-LIC
Purpose: (Empty Backbone) E. coli expression vector with N-terminal AviTag and a C-terminal Hexa-HIS tag
Depositing lab: Cheryl Arrowsmith. Depositing organization: University of Toronto.
Backbone
  Vector backbone: pET28a
  Backbone manufacturer: Structural Genomics Consortium
  Backbone size (bp): 7373
  Vector type: Bacterial Expression
  Promoter: T7-lacO
  Tag / fusion protein: AviTag (N terminal on backbone); 6xHis (C terminal on backbone)
Growth in bacteria
  Bacterial resistance: Kanamycin, 50 μg/mL
  Growth temperature: 37°C
  Growth strain: DH5alpha
  Copy number: Low Copy
Gene/Insert
  Cloning method: Ligation Independent Cloning
  Sequencing primers: 5′ T7-Fwd; 3′ T7-Rev
Terms and licenses: Academic/Nonprofit Terms; Industry Terms: Not Available to Industry
Depositor comments: GenBank accession: EF442785
How to cite: p28BIOH-LIC was a gift from Cheryl Arrowsmith (Addgene plasmid # 62352 ; http://n2t.net/addgene:62352 ; RRID:Addgene_62352)
