>Addgene plasmid #62352 | p28BIOH-LIC | addgene partial sequence | sequence record 104117 | T7 5'-TAATACGACTCACTATAGGG-3'
AGATATACCATGAGCGGCCTGAACGATATTTTTGAAGCGCAGAAAATTGAATGGCATGAAGGCAGCGCTG
GAGGTTCAGGTATTATGAGTTCTCCTCCTGAAAGATCCATAACTTCGTATAGCATACATTATACGAAGTT
ATGCGGCCGCGACGTCCACATATACCTGCCGTTCACTATTATTTAGTGAAATGAGATATTATGATATTTT
CTGAATTGTGATTAAAAAGGCAACTTTATGCCCATGCAACAGAAACTATAAAAAATACAGAGAATGAAAA
GAAACAGATAGATTTTTTAGTTCTTTAGGCCCGTAGTCTGCAAATCCTTTTATGATTTTCTATCAAACAA
AAGAGGAAAATAGACCAGTTGCAATCCAAACGAGAGTCTAATAGAATGAGGTCGAAAAGTAAATCGCGCG
GGTTTGTTACTGATAAAGCAGGCAAGACCTAAAATGTGTAAAGGGCAAAGTGTATACTTTGGCGTCACCC
CTTACATATTTTAGGTCTTTTTTTATTGTGCGTAACTAACTTGCCATCTTCAAACAGGAGGGCTGGAAGA
AGCAGACCGCTAACACAGTACATAAAAAAGGAGACATGAACGATGAACATCAAAAAGTTTGCAAAACAAG
CAACAGTATTAACCTTTACTACCGCACTGCTGGCAGGAGGCGCAACTCAAGCGTTTGCG
