>Addgene plasmid #62352 | p28BIOH-LIC | addgene partial sequence | sequence record 104238 | T7term 5'-GCTAGTTATTGCTCAGCGG-3'
ATCTCAGTGGTGGTGGTGGTGGTGCTCGAGTGCGGCCGCAAGCTTCGTCATCAGTGATGATGGTGGTGAT
GACCACTTCCACCTGTGCATGATCTCCTCGAAAAGTGCCACCTGACGTCAATGCCAATAGGATATCGGCA
TTTTCTTTTGCGTTTTTATTTGTTAACTGTTAATTGTCCTTGTTCAAGGATGCTGTCTTTGACAACAGAT
GTTTTCTTGCCTTTGATGTTCAGCAGGAAGCTAGGCGCAAACGTTGATTGTTTGTCTGCGTAGAATCCTC
TGTTTGTCATATAGCTTGTAATCACGACATTGTTTCCTTTCGCTTGAGGTACAGCGAAGTGTGAGTAAGT
AAAGGTTACATCGTTAGGATCAAGATCCATTTTTAACACAAGGCCAGTTTTGTTCAGCGGCTTGTATGGG
CCAGTTAAAGAATTAGAAACATAACCAAGCATGTAAATATCGTTAGACGTAATGCCGTCAATCGTCATTT
TTGATCCGCGGGAGTCAGTGAACAGGTACCATTTGCCGTTCATTTTAAAGACGTTCGCGCGTTCAATTTC
ATCTGTTACTGTGTTAGATGCAATCAGCGGTTTCATCACTTTTTTCAGTGTGTAATCATCGTTTAGCTCA
ATCATACCGAGAGCGCCGTTTGCTAACTCAGCCGTGCGTTTTTTATCGCTTTGCAG
